>Addgene plasmid #219967 | pSBLego | addgene full sequence | sequence record 435554 | Addgene NGS Result
TTGAGATCCTTTTTTTCTGCGCGTAATCTGCTGCTTGCAAACAAAAAAACCACCGCTACCAGCGGTGGTT
TGTTTGCCGGATCAAGAGCTACCAACTCTTTTTCCGAAGGTAACTGGCTTCAGCAGAGCGCAGATACCAA
ATACTGTCCTTCTAGTGTAGCCGTAGTTAGGCCACCACTTCAAGAACTCTGTAGCACCGCCTACATACCT
CGCTCTGCTAATCCTGTTACCAGTGGCTGCTGCCAGTGGCGATAAGTCGTGTCTTACCGGGTTGGACTCA
AGACGATAGTTACCGGATAAGGCGCAGCGGTCGGGCTGAACGGGGGGTTCGTGCACACAGCCCAGCTTGG
AGCGAACGACCTACACCGAACTGAGATACCTACAGCGTGAGCTATGAGAAAGCGCCACGCTTCCCGAAGG
GAGAAAGGCGGACAGGTATCCGGTAAGCGGCAGGGTCGGAACAGGAGAGCGCACGAGGGAGCTTCCAGGG
GGAAACGCCTGGTATCTTTATAGTCCTGTCGGGTTTCGCCACCTCTGACTTGAGCGTCGATTTTTGTGAT
GCTCGTCAGGGGGGCGGAGCCTATGGAAAAACGCCAGCAACGCGGCCTTTTTACGGTTCCTGGCCTTTTG
CTGGCCTTTTGCTCACATGTTCTTTCCTGCGTTATCCCCTGATTCTGTGGATAACCGTATTACCGCCTTT
GAGTGAGCTGATACCGCTCGCCGCAGCCGAACGACCGAGCGCAGCGAGTCAGTGAGCGAGGAAGCGGAAG
TGCCCCTGATGCGGTATTTTCTCCTTACGCATCTGTGCGGTATTTCACACCGCATATGGTGCACTCTCAG
TACAATCTGCTCTGATGCCGCATAGTTAAGCCAGTATACACTCCGCTATCGCTACGTGACTGGGTCATGG
CTGCGCCCCGACACCCGCCAACACCCGCTGACGCGCCCTGACGGGCTTGTCTGCTCCCGGCATCCGCTTA
CAGACAAGCTGTGACCGTCTCCGGGAGCTGCATGTGTCAGAGGTTTTCACCGTCATCACCGAAACGCGCG
AGGCAGCAGATCAATTCGCGCGCGAAGGCGAAGCGGCATGCATAATGTGCCTGTCAAATGGACGAAGCAG
GGATTCTGCAAACCCTATGCTACTCCGTCAAGCCGTCAATTGTCTGATTCGTTACCAATTATGACAACTT
GACGGCTACATCATTCACTTTTTCTTCACAACCGGCACGGAACTCGCTCGGGCTGGCCCCGGTGCATTTT
TTAAATACCCGCGAGAAATAGAGTTGATCGTCAAAACCAACATTGCGACCGACGGTGGCGATAGGCATCC
GGGTGGTGCTCAAAAGCAGCTTCGCCTGGCTGATACGTTGGTCCTCGCGCCAGCTTAAGACGCTAATCCC
TAACTGCTGGCGGAAAAGATGTGACAGACGCGACGGCGACAAGCAAACATGCTGTGCGACGCTGGCGATA
TCAAAATTGCTGTCTGCCAGGTGATCGCTGATGTACTGACAAGCCTCGCGTACCCGATTATCCATCGGTG
GATGGAGCGACTCGTTAATCGCTTCCATGCGCCGCAGTAACAATTGCTCAAGCAGATTTATCGCCAGCAG
CTCCGAATAGCGCCCTTCCCCTTGCCCGGCGTTAATGATTTGCCCAAACAGGTCGCTGAAATGCGGCTGG
TGCGCTTCATCCGGGCGAAAGAACCCCGTATTGGCAAATATTGACGGCCAGTTAAGCCATTCATGCCAGT
AGGCGCGCGGACGAAAGTAAACCCACTGGTGATACCATTCGCGAGCCTCCGGATGACGACCGTAGTGATG
AATCTCTCCTGGCGGGAACAGCAAAATATCACCCGGTCGGCAAACAAATTCTCGTCCCTGATTTTTCACC
ACCCCCTGACCGCGAATGGTGAGATTGAGAATATAACCTTTCATTCCCAGCGGTCGGTCGATAAAAAAAT
CGAGATAACCGTTGGCCTCAATCGGCGTTAAACCCGCCACCAGATGGGCATTAAACGAGTATCCCGGCAG
CAGGGGATCATTTTGCGCTTCAGCCATACTTTTCATACTCCCGCCATTCAGAGAAGAAACCAATTGTCCA
TATTGCATCAGACATTGCCGTCACTGCGTCTTTTACTGGCACTTCTCGCTAACCAAACCGGTAACCCCGC
TTATTAAAAGCATTCTGTAACAAAGCGGGACCAAAGCCATGACAAAAACGCGTAACAAAAGTGTCTATAA
TCACGGCAGAAAAGTCCACATTGATTATTTGCACGGCGTCACACTTTGCTATGCCATAGCATTTTTATCC
ATAAGATTAGCGGATCCTACCTGACGCTTTTTATCGCAACTCTCTACTGTTTCTCCATACCCGTTTTTTG
GGCTAACAGGAGGAATTAACCATGAAATACCTGCTGCCGACCGCTGCTGCCGGACTGCTGCTCCTCGCTG
CCCAGCCTGCAATGGCCAGTTGAAGAGCGACCTGCAGACTGGCTGTGTATAAGGGAGCCTGACATTTATA
TTCCCCAGAACATCAGGTTAATGGCGTTTTTGATGTCATTTTCGCGGTGGCTGAGATCAGCCACTTCTTC
CCCGATAACGGAGACCGGCACACTGGCCATATCGGTGGTCATCATGCGCCAGCTTTCATCCCCGATATGC
ACCACCGGGTAAAGTTCACGGGAGACTTTATCTGACAGCAGACGTGCACTGGCCAGGGGGATCACCATCC
GTCGCCCGGGCGTGTCAATAATATCACTCTGTACATCCACAAACAGACGATAACGGCTCTCTCTTTTATA
GGTGTAAACCTTAAACTGCATTTCACCAGCCCCTGTTCTCGTCAGCAAAAGAGCCGTTCATTTCAATAAA
CCGGGCGACCTCAGCCATCCCTTCCTGATTTTCCGCTTTCCAGCGTTCGGCACGCAGACGACGGGCTTCA
TTCTGCATGGTTGTGCTTACCAGACCGGAGATATTGACATCATATATGCCTTGAGCAACTGATAGCTGTC
GCTGTCAACTGTCACTGTAATACGCTGCTTCATAGCATACCTCTTTTTGACATACTTCGGGTATACATAT
CAGTATATATTCTTATACCGCAAAAATCAGCGCGCAAATACGCATACTGTTATCTGGCTTTTAGTAAGCC
GGATCCACGCGTTTACGCCCCGCCCTGCCACTCATCGCAGTACTGTTGTAATTCATTAAGCATTCTGCCG
ACATGGAAGCCATCACAAACGGCATGATGAACCTGAATCGCCAGCGGCATCAGCACCTTGTCGCCTTGCG
TATAATATTTGCCCATGGTGAAAACGGGGGCGAAGAAGTTGTCCATATTGGCCACGTTTAAATCAAAACT
GGTGAAACTCACCCAGGGATTGGCTGAGACGAAAAACATATTCTCAATAAACCCTTTAGGGAAATAGGCC
AGGTTTTCACCGTAACACGCCACATCTTGCGAATATATGTGTAGAAACTGCCGGAAATCGTCGTGGTATT
CACTCCAGAGCGATGAAAACGTTTCAGTTTGCTCATGGAAAACGGTGTAACAAGGGTGAACACTATCCCA
TATCACCAGCTCACCGTCTTTCATTGCCATACGGAATTCCGGATGAGCATTCATCAGGCGGGCAAGAATG
TGAATAAAGGCCGGATAAAACTTGTGCTTATTTTTCTTTACGGTCTTTAAAAAGGCCGTAATATCCAGCT
GAACGGTCTGGTTATAGGTACATTGAGCAACTGACTGAAATGCCTCAAAATGTTCTTTACGATGCCATTG
GGATATATCAACGGTGGTATATCCAGTGATTTTTTTCTCCATTTTAGCTTCCTTAGCTCCTGAAAATCTC
GACGGATCCTAACTCAAAATCCACACATTATACGAGCCGGAAGCATAAAGTGTAAAGCCTGGGGTGCCTA
ATGCGGCCGCCATAGTGACTGGATATGTTGTGTTTTACAGTATTATGTAGTCTGTTTTTTATGCAAAATC
TAATTTAATATATTGATATTTATATCATTTTACGTTTCTCGTTCAGCTTTTTTGTACAAACTTGTGATAT
CGAATTCGCTAGCTACCTTTCTCTTCTTTTTTGGATCTACCTTTCTCTTCTTTTTTGGGGATCCACTAGT
TCAGCTCTTCTTCCTTGGAACACCATCACCACCACCATTGAGTTTAAACGGTCTCCAGCTTGGCTGTTTT
GGCGGATGAGAGAAGATTTTCAGCCTGATACAGATTAAATCAGAACGCAGAAGCGGTCTGATAAAACAGA
ATTTGCCTGGCGGCAGTAGCGCGGTGGTCCCACCTGACCCCATGCCGAACTCAGAAGTGAAACGCCGTAG
CGCCGATGGTAGTGTGGGGTCTCCCCATGCGAGAGTAGGGAACTGCCAGGCATCAAATAAAACGAAAGGC
TCAGTCGAAAGACTGGGCCTTTCGTTTTATCTGTTGTTTGTCGGTGAACGCTCTCCTGAGTAGGACAAAT
CCGCCGGGAGCGGATTTGAACGTTGCGAAGCAACGGCCCGGAGGGTGGCGGGCAGGACGCCCGCCATAAA
CTGCCAGGCATCAAATTAAGCAGAAGGCCATCCTGACGGATGGCCTTTTTGCGTTTCTACAAACTCTTTT
GTTTATTTTTCTAAATACATTCAAATATGTATCCGCTCATGAGACAATAACCCTGATAAATGCTTCAATA
ATATTGAAAAAGGAAGAGTATGAGTATTCAACATTTCCGTGTCGCCCTTATTCCCTTTTTTGCGGCATTT
TGCCTTCCTGTTTTTGCTCACCCAGAAACGCTGGTGAAAGTAAAAGATGCTGAAGATCAGTTGGGTGCAC
GAGTGGGTTACATCGAACTGGATCTCAACAGCGGTAAGATCCTTGAGAGTTTTCGCCCCGAAGAACGTTT
TCCAATGATGAGCACTTTTAAAGTTCTGCTATGTGGCGCGGTATTATCCCGTGTTGACGCCGGGCAAGAG
CAACTCGGTCGCCGCATACACTATTCTCAGAATGACTTGGTTGAGTACTCACCAGTCACAGAAAAGCATC
TTACGGATGGCATGACAGTAAGAGAATTATGCAGTGCTGCCATAACCATGAGTGATAACACTGCGGCCAA
CTTACTTCTGACAACGATCGGAGGACCGAAGGAGCTAACCGCTTTTTTGCACAACATGGGGGATCATGTA
ACTCGCCTTGATCGTTGGGAACCGGAGCTGAATGAAGCCATACCAAACGACGAGCGTGACACCACGATGC
CTGTAGCAATGGCAACAACGTTGCGCAAACTATTAACTGGCGAACTACTTACTCTAGCTTCCCGGCAACA
ATTAATAGACTGGATGGAGGCGGATAAAGTTGCAGGACCACTTCTGCGCTCGGCCCTTCCGGCTGGCTGG
TTTATTGCTGATAAATCTGGAGCCGGTGAGCGTGGGTCTCGCGGTATCATTGCAGCACTGGGGCCAGATG
GTAAGCCCTCCCGTATCGTAGTTATCTACACGACGGGGAGTCAGGCAACTATGGATGAACGAAATAGACA
GATCGCTGAGATAGGTGCCTCACTGATTAAGCATTGGTAACTGTCAGACCAAGTTTACTCATATATACTT
TAGATTGATTTAAAACTTCATTTTTAATTTAAAAGGATCTAGGTGAAGATCCTTTTTGATAATCTCATGA
CCAAAATCCCTTAACGTGAGTTTTCGTTCCACTGAGCGTCAGACCCCGTAGAAAAGATCAAAGGATCTTC
Features (pLannotate 1.2.2; 19 found; start..end, strand, type, name):
      1..589     +  rep_origin     ori: high-copy-number ColE1/pMB1/pBR322/pUC origin of replication
    775..915     -  misc_feature   bom: basis of mobility region from pBR322
   1017..1057    -  CDS            rop (fragment): Rop protein, which maintains plasmids at low copy number; rop
   1179..2057    -  CDS            araC: L-arabinose regulatory protein; araC
   2203..2368    +  promoter       araBAD promoter: araBAD; promoter of the L-arabinose operon of E. coli; the araC regulatory gene is transcribed in the opposite direction (Guzman et al., 1995)
   2402..2470    +  CDS            pel1 (fragment): PLY1_PECAS - Also known as pelA. Experimental evidence at protein level: Swiss-Prot protein existence level 1. Involved in maceration and soft-rotting of plant tissue. From Pectobacterium atrosepticum (strain SCRI 1043 / ATCC BAA-672) (Erwinia carotovora subsp. atroseptica).
   2519..2821    -  CDS            ccdB: CCDB_ECOLI - Also known as G, letB, letD. Experimental evidence at protein level: Swiss-Prot protein existence level 1. Toxic component of a type II toxin-antitoxin (TA) system, functioning in plasmid maintainence. Responsible for the post- segregational killing (PSK) of plasmid-free cells, also referred to as a plasmid addiction system. Half-life of over 2 hours. Cell killing by CcdB is accompanied by filamentation, defects in chromosome and plasmid segregation, defects in cell division, formation of anucleate cells, decreased DNA synthesis and plasmid loss. Interferes with the activity of DN
   2826..2984    -  CDS            ccdA (fragment): CCDA_ECO57 - Also known as H, letA. Experimental evidence at protein level: Swiss-Prot protein existence level 1. Antitoxin component of a type II toxin-antitoxin (TA) system which inhibits the post-segregational killing (PSK) of plasmid-free cells, also referred to as a plasmid addiction system. Binds to and blocks the activity of CcdB; will also remove bound CcdB protein from the CcdB-GyrA complex by forming a CcdA-CcdB complex, a process termed rejuvenation. Functions as a transcriptional corepressor for the ccdAB operon, repression also requires CcdB (By similarity). From Escherichia coli
   3163..3822    -  CDS            CmR: chloramphenicol acetyltransferase; cat; confers resistance to chloramphenicol
   3823..3852    -  promoter       cat promoter (fragment): promoter of the E. coli cat gene encoding chloramphenicol acetyltransferase
   3876..3906    -  promoter       lac UV5 promoter: E. coli lac promoter with an "up" mutation
   3931..4055    -  protein_bind   attR1: mutant version of attR; recombination site for the Gateway® LR reaction LR Clonase™
   4074..4094    -  CDS            SV40 NLS: nuclear localization signal of SV40 (simian virus 40) large T antigen
   4098..4118    -  CDS            SV40 NLS: nuclear localization signal of SV40 (simian virus 40) large T antigen
   4275..4390    +  ncRNA          5S rRNA: Accession: RF00001 - 5S ribosomal RNA
   4394..4480    +  terminator     rrnB T1 terminator: Escherichia coli rrnB; transcription terminator T1 from the E. coli rrnB gene
   4572..4599    +  terminator     rrnB T2 terminator: transcription terminator T2 from the E. coli rrnB gene
   4618..4709    +  promoter       AmpR promoter: bla
   4710..5570    +  CDS            AmpR: β-lactamase; bla; confers resistance to ampicillin, carbenicillin, and related antibiotics
