[The description below was written by a language model from this plasmid's Addgene catalogue record and pLannotate feature annotations shown in this document.]
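Description:
pSBLego is a 5,740 bp empty bacterial expression backbone for producing sybodies (synthetic nanobodies) in a format compatible with the Legobody method, which enlarges small binders with antibody fragments for cryo-EM analysis of small membrane proteins. It replicates in E. coli from a high-copy ColE1/pUC-type origin. A pBR322 bom region and a short remnant of rop are also annotated. Selection is by ampicillin through the bla gene.

Expression is driven by the arabinose-inducible araBAD (pBAD) promoter. The regulator gene araC is carried on the plasmid and transcribed divergently, and the rrnB T1 and T2 terminators lie downstream. Directly after the promoter is a pectate lyase leader fragment corresponding to the PelB signal sequence, which directs the fused sybody to the periplasm. According to the record, the backbone adds a C-terminal "SLEHHHHHH" motif that serves both as a purification handle and as the binding site for the Legobody Fab. This tag is not separately annotated in the feature table.

Between the signal sequence and the tag is a counterselection stuffer on the opposite strand. It contains the ccdB toxin gene, a ccdA fragment and a chloramphenicol acetyltransferase gene with promoter elements. An attR1 site suggests the stuffer came from a Gateway cassette. Two SV40 NLS annotations nearby are short matches whose function the record does not explain. Sybody coding sequences are inserted by Golden Gate cloning, which presumably displaces the ccdB cassette so that only recombinant plasmids survive in standard strains. The empty vector therefore has to be maintained in a ccdB-tolerant strain.
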