Addgene plasmid #219967: pSBLego
Purpose: (Empty Backbone) The pSBLego vector enables sybodies for the Legobody method with a PelB signal for periplasmic expression and a "SLEHHHHHH" motif for purification and Legobody Fab binding.
Depositing lab: Markus Seeger. Depositing organization: University of Zurich. Publication: Rigid enlargement of sybodies with antibody fragments for cryo-EM analyses of small membrane proteins. Ackle F, Thavarasah S, Earp JC, Seeger MA. Sci Rep. 2025 Mar 19;15(1):9460. doi: 10.1038/s41598-025-92950-5. PubMed 40108246.
Backbone
  Vector backbone: pSBLego
  Backbone size (bp): 5740
  Vector type: Bacterial Expression
  Promoter: pBAD
  Tag / fusion protein: pelB signal sequence (N terminal on backbone); SLEHHHHHH (C terminal on backbone)
Growth in bacteria
  Bacterial resistance: Ampicillin, 100 μg/mL
  Growth temperature: 37°C
  Growth strain: ccdB Survival
  Copy number: High Copy
Gene/Insert
  Cloning method: Golden Gate
  Sequencing primers: 5′ pBAD-for; 3′ pBAD-rev
Terms and licenses: Academic/Nonprofit Terms; Industry Terms: Not Available to Industry
How to cite: pSBLego was a gift from Markus Seeger (Addgene plasmid # 219967 ; http://n2t.net/addgene:219967 ; RRID:Addgene_219967)
